>Addgene plasmid #52726 | pMXs-hs-3xHA-7CtoA-LIN-41 | depositor full sequence | sequence record 82095 | pMXs-hs-3xHA-7CtoA-LIN-41 sequence 7335 bps
CCCGAAAAGTGCCACCTGCATAATGAAAGACCCCACCTGTAGGTTTGGCAAGCTAGCTTAAGTAACGCCA
TTTTGCAAGGCATGGAAAAATACATAACTGAGAATAGAAAAGTTCAGATCAAGGTCAGGAACAGATGGAA
CAGCTGAATATGGGCCAAACAGGATATCTGTGGTAAGCAGTTCCTGCCCCGGCTCAGGGCCAAGAACAGA
TGGAACAGCTGAATATGGGCCAAACAGGATATCTGTGGTAAGCAGTTCCTGCCCCGGCTCAGGGCCAAGA
ACAGATGGTCCCCAGATGCGGTCCAGCCCTCAGCAGTTTCTAGAGAACCATCAGATGTTTCCAGGGTGCC
CCAAGGACCTGAAATGACCCTGTGCCTTATTTGAACTAACCAATCAGTTCGCTTCTCGCTTCTGTTCGCG
CGCTTCTGCTCCCCGAGCTCAATAAAAGAGCCCACAACCCCTCACTCGGCGCGCCAGTCCTCCGATTGAC
TGAGTCGCCCGGGTACCCGTGTATCCAATAAACCCTCTTGCAGTTGCATCCGACTTGTGGTCTCGCTGTT
CCTTGGGAGGGTCTCCTCTGAGTGATTGACTACCCGTCAGCGGGGGTCTTTCATTTGGGGGCTCGTCCGG
GATCGGGAGACCCCTGCCCAGGGACCACCGACCCACCACCGGGAGGTAAGCTGGCCAGCAACTTATCTGT
GTCTGTCCGATTGTCTAGTGTCTATGACTGATTTTATGCGCCTGCGTCGGTACTAGTTAGCTAACTAGCT
CTGTATCTGGCGGACCCGTGGTGGAACTGACGAGTTCGGAACACCCGGCCGCAACCCTGGGAGACGTCCC
AGGGACTTCGGGGGCCGTTTTTGTGGCCCGACCTGAGTCCAAAAATCCCGATCGTTTTGGACTCTTTGGT
GCACCCCCCTAATAGGAGGGATATGTGGTTCTGGTAGGAGACGAGAACCTAAAACAGTTCCCGCCTCCGT
CTGAATTTTTGCTTTCGGTTTGGGACCGAAGCCGCGCCGCGCGTCTTGTCTGCTGCAGCATCGTTCTGTG
TTGTCTCTGTCTGACTGTGTTTCTGTATTTGTCTGAAAATTAGGGCCAGACTGTTACCACTCCCTTAAGT
TTGACCTTAGGTCACTGGAAAGATGTCGAGCGGATCGCTCACAACCAGTCGGTAGATGTCAAGAAGAGAC
GTTGGGTTACCTTCTGCTCTGCAGAATGGCCAACCTTTAACGTCGGATGGCCGCGAGACGGCACCTTTAA
CCGAGACCTCATCACCCAGGTTAAGATCAAGGTCTTTTCACCTGGCCCGCATGGACACCCAGACCAGGTC
CCCTACATCGTGACCTGGGAAGCCTTGGCTTTTGACCCCCCTCCCTGGGTCAAGCCCTTTGTACACCCTA
AGCCTCCGCCTCCTCTTCCTCCATCCGCCCCGTCTCTCCCCCTTGAACCTCCTCGTTCGACCCCGCCTCG
ATCCTCCCTTTATCCAGCCCTCACTCCTTCTCTAGGCGCCCCCATATGGCCATATGAGATCTTATATGGG
GCACCCCCGCCCCTTGTAAACTTCCCTGACCCTGACATGACAAGAGTTACTAACAGCCCCTCTCTCCAAG
CTCACTTACAGGCTCTCTACTTAGTCCAGCACGAAGTCTGGAGACCTCTGGCGGCAGCCTACCAAGAACA
ACTGGACCGACCGGTGGTACCTCACCCTTACCGAGTCGGCGACACAGTGTGGGTCCGCCGACACCAGACT
AAGAACCTAGAACCTCGCTGGAAAGGACCTTACACAGTCCTGCTGACCACCCCCACCGCCCTCAAAGTAG
ACGGCATCGCAGCTTGGATACACGCCGCCCACGTGAAGGCTGCCGACCCCGGGGGTGGACCATCCTCTAG
ACTGCCGGATCTAGCTAGTTAATTAAGGATCCCAGTGTGGTGGTACGGGAATTCCTGCAGGCCACCATGG
CATACCCATACGATGTTCCTGACTATGCGGGCTATCCCTATGACGTCCCGGACTATGCAGGATCCTATCC
ATATGACGTTCCAGATTACGCTATGGCTTCGTTCCCCGAGACCGATTTCCAGATCGCCTTGCTGGCCAAG
GAGATGTGCGGCTCGCCGGCGCCGCTCTCCTCCAACTCGTCCGCGTCGTCGTCCTCCTCGCAGACGTCCA
CGTCGTCGGGGGGCGGCGGCGGGGGCCCTGGGGCGGCGGCGCGCCGCCTACACGTCCTGCCCGCCCTGCA
CGCCTTCGCCCGCCCCGCCCTCGAGGCGCACCGGCTGCCGGCGGCGGGCGGCGGCGCGGCGGGAGAGCCG
CTCAAGCTGCGCGCCCCCGTGGCCGACCAGAAAGTAGTGCTAGCCGAGGCGGCGGGTATGGACGCGCTGC
CTTCGTCCGCCTTCCTGCTTAGCAACCTGCTCGACGCGGTGGTGGCCACTGCCGACGAGCCGCCGCCCAA
GAACGGGCGCGCCGGCGCTCCGGCGGGAGCGGGCGGCCACAGCAACCACCGGCACCACGCTCACCACGCG
CACCCGCGCGCGTCCGCCTCCGCGCCGCCACTCCCGCAGGCGCCGCAGCCGCCCGCGCCTTCCCGCTCGG
CACCCGGCGGCCCTGCCGCTTCCCCGTCGGCGCTGCTGCTCCGCCGTCCTCACGGCTGCAGCTCGTGCGA
TGAGGGCAACGCAGCTTCTTCGCGCTGCCTCGACTGCCAGGAGCACCTGTGCGACAACTGCGTCCGAGCG
CACCAGCGCGTGCGCCTCACCAAGGACCACTACATCGAGCGCGGCCCGCCGGGTCCCGGTGCCGCAGCAG
CGGCGCAGCAGCTCGGGCTCGGGCCGCCCTTTCCCGGCCCGCCCTTCTCCATCCTCTCAGTGTTTCCCGA
GCGCCTCGGCTTCTGCCAGCACCACGACGACGAGGTGCTGCACCTGTACTGTGACACTTGCTCTGTACCC
ATCTGTCGTGAGTGCACAATGGGCCGGCATGGGGGCCACAGCTTCATCTACCTCCAGGAGGCACTGCAGG
ACTCACGGGCACTCACCATCCAGCTGCTGGCAGATGCCCAGCAGGGACGACAGGCAATCCAGCTGAGCAT
CGAGCAGGCCCAGACGGTGGCGGAACAGGTGGAGATGAAGGCGAAGGTTGTGCAGTCGGAGGTCAAAGCC
GTGACTGCGAGGCATAAGAAAGCCCTGGAGGAACGCGAGTGTGAGCTGCTGTGGAAGGTAGAAAAGATCC
GCCAGGTGAAAGCCAAGTCTCTGTACCTGCAGGTGGAGAAGCTGCGGCAAAACCTCAACAAGCTTGAGAG
CACCATCAGTGCCGTGCAGCAGGTCCTGGAGGAGGGTAGAGCGCTAGACATCCTACTGGCCCGAGACCGG
ATGCTGGCCCAGGTGCAGGAGCTGAAGACCGTGCGGAGCCTCCTGCAGCCCCAGGAAGACGACCGAGTCA
TGTTCACACCCCCCGATCAGGCACTGTACCTTGCCATCAAGTCTTTTGGCTTTGTTAGCAGCGGGGCCTT
TGCCCCACTCACCAAGGCCACAGGCGATGGCCTCAAGCGTGCCCTCCAGGGTAAGGTGGCCTCCTTCACA
GTCATTGGTTATGACCACGATGGTGAGCCCCGCCTCTCAGGAGGCGACCTGATGTCGGCTGTGGTCCTGG
GCCCTGATGGCAACCTGTTTGGTGCAGAGGTGAGTGATCAGCAGAATGGGACATACGTGGTGAGTTACCG
ACCCCAGCTGGAGGGTGAGCACCTGGTATCTGTGACACTGTGCAACCAGCACATTGAGAACAGCCCTTTC
AAGGTGGTGGTCAAGTCAGGCCGCAGCTACGTGGGCATTGGGCTCCCGGGCCTGAGCTTCGGCAGTGAGG
GTGACAGCGATGGCAAGCTCTGCCGCCCTTGGGGTGTGAGTGTAGACAAGGAGGGCTACATCATTGTCGC
CGACCGCAGCAACAACCGCATCCAGGTGTTCAAGCCCTGCGGCGCCTTCCACCACAAATTCGGCACCCTG
GGCTCCCGGCCTGGGCAGTTCGACCGACCAGCCGGCGTGGCCTGTGACGCCTCACGCAGGATCGTGGTGG
CTGACAAGGACAATCATCGCATCCAGATCTTCACGTTCGAGGGCCAGTTCCTCCTCAAGTTTGGTGAGAA
AGGAACCAAGAATGGGCAGTTCAACTACCCTTGGGATGTGGCGGTGAATTCTGAGGGCAAGATCCTGGTC
TCAGACACGAGGAACCACCGGATCCAGCTGTTTGGGCCTGATGGTGTCTTCCTAAACAAGTATGGCTTCG
AGGGGGCTCTCTGGAAGCACTTTGACTCCCCACGGGGTGTGGCCTTCAACCATGAGGGCCACTTGGTGGT
CACTGACTTCAACAACCACCGGCTCCTGGTTATTCACCCCGACTGCCAGTCGGCACGCTTTCTGGGCTCG
GAGGGCACAGGCAATGGGCAGTTCCTGCGCCCACAAGGGGTAGCTGTGGACCAGGAAGGGCGCATCATTG
TGGCGGATTCCAGGAACCATCGGGTACAGATGTTTGAATCCAACGGCAGCTTCCTGTGCAAGTTTGGTGC
TCAAGGCAGCGGCTTTGGGCAGATGGACCGCCCTTCCGGCATCGCCATCACCCCCGACGGAATGATCGTT
GTGGTGGACTTTGGCAACAATCGAATCCTCGTCTTCTAATTGCATTTCCTAGGACGATAAAATAAAAGAT
TTTATTTAGTCTCCAGAAAAAGGGGGGAATGAAAGACCCCACCTGTAGGTTTGGCAAGCTAGCTTAAGTA
ACGCCATTTTGCAAGGCATGGAAAAATACATAACTGAGAATAGAGAAGTTCAGATCAAGGTCAGGAACAG
ATGGAACAGCTGAATATGGGCCAAACAGGATATCTGTGGTAAGCAGTTCCTGCCCCGGCTCAGGGCCAAG
AACAGATGGAACAGCTGAATATGGGCCAAACAGGATATCTGTGGTAAGCAGTTCCTGCCCCGGCTCAGGG
CCAAGAACAGATGGTCCCCAGATGCGGTCCAGCCCTCAGCAGTTTCTAGAGAACCATCAGATGTTTCCAG
GGTGCCCCAAGGACCTGAAATGACCCTGTGCCTTATTTGAACTAACCAATCAGTTCGCTTCTCGCTTCTG
TTCGCGCGCTTCTGCTCCCCGAGCTCAATAAAAGAGCCCACAACCCCTCACTCGGGGCGCCAGTCCTCCG
ATTGACTGAGTCGCCCGGGTACCCGTGTATCCAATAAACCCTCTTGCAGTTGCATCCGACTTGTGGTCTC
GCTGTTCCTTGGGAGGGTCTCCTCTGAGTGATTGACTACCCGTCAGCGGGGGTCTTTCACATGCAGCATG
TATCAAAATTAATTTGGTTTTTTTTCTTAAGTATTTACATTAAATGGCCATAGTTGCATTAATGAATCGG
CCAACGCGCGGGGAGAGGCGGTTTGCGTATTGGGCGCTCTTCCGCTTCCTCGCTCACTGACTCGCTGCGC
TCGGTCGTTCGGCTGCGGCGAGCGGTATCAGCTCACTCAAAGGCGGTAATACGGTTATCCACAGAATCAG
GGGATAACGCAGGAAAGAACATGTGAGCAAAAGGCCAGCAAAAGGCCAGGAACCGTAAAAAGGCCGCGTT
GCTGGCGTTTTTCCATAGGCTCCGCCCCCCTGACGAGCATCACAAAAATCGACGCTCAAGTCAGAGGTGG
CGAAACCCGACAGGACTATAAAGATACCAGGCGTTTCCCCCTGGAAGCTCCCTCGTGCGCTCTCCTGTTC
CGACCCTGCCGCTTACCGGATACCTGTCCGCCTTTCTCCCTTCGGGAAGCGTGGCGCTTTCTCATAGCTC
ACGCTGTAGGTATCTCAGTTCGGTGTAGGTCGTTCGCTCCAAGCTGGGCTGTGTGCACGAACCCCCCGTT
CAGCCCGACCGCTGCGCCTTATCCGGTAACTATCGTCTTGAGTCCAACCCGGTAAGACACGACTTATCGC
CACTGGCAGCAGCCACTGGTAACAGGATTAGCAGAGCGAGGTATGTAGGCGGTGCTACAGAGTTCTTGAA
GTGGTGGCCTAACTACGGCTACACTAGAAGAACAGTATTTGGTATCTGCGCTCTGCTGAAGCCAGTTACC
TTCGGAAAAAGAGTTGGTAGCTCTTGATCCGGCAAACAAACCACCGCTGGTAGCGGTGGTTTTTTTGTTT
GCAAGCAGCAGATTACGCGCAGAAAAAAAGGATCTCAAGAAGATCCTTTGATCTTTTCTACGGGGTCTGA
CGCTCAGTGGAACGAAAACTCACGTTAAGGGATTTTGGTCATGAGATTATCAAAAAGGATCTTCACCTAG
ATCCTTTTGCGGCCGGCCGCAAATCAATCTAAAGTATATATGAGTAAACTTGGTCTGACAGTTACCAATG
CTTAATCAGTGAGGCACCTATCTCAGCGATCTGTCTATTTCGTTCATCCATAGTTGCCTGACTCCCCGTC
GTGTAGATAACTACGATACGGGAGGGCTTACCATCTGGCCCCAGTGCTGCAATGATACCGCGAGACCCAC
GCTCACCGGCTCCAGATTTATCAGCAATAAACCAGCCAGCCGGAAGGGCCGAGCGCAGAAGTGGTCCTGC
AACTTTATCCGCCTCCATCCAGTCTATTAATTGTTGCCGGGAAGCTAGAGTAAGTAGTTCGCCAGTTAAT
AGTTTGCGCAACGTTGTTGCCATTGCTACAGGCATCGTGGTGTCACGCTCGTCGTTTGGTATGGCTTCAT
TCAGCTCCGGTTCCCAACGATCAAGGCGAGTTACATGATCCCCCATGTTGTGCAAAAAAGCGGTTAGCTC
CTTCGGTCCTCCGATCGTTGTCAGAAGTAAGTTGGCCGCAGTGTTATCACTCATGGTTATGGCAGCACTG
CATAATTCTCTTACTGTCATGCCATCCGTAAGATGCTTTTCTGTGACTGGTGAGTACTCAACCAAGTCAT
TCTGAGAATAGTGTATGCGGCGACCGAGTTGCTCTTGCCCGGCGTCAATACGGGATAATACCGCGCCACA
TAGCAGAACTTTAAAAGTGCTCATCATTGGAAAACGTTCTTCGGGGCGAAAACTCTCAAGGATCTTACCG
CTGTTGAGATCCAGTTCGATGTAACCCACTCGTGCACCCAACTGATCTTCAGCATCTTTTACTTTCACCA
GCGTTTCTGGGTGAGCAAAAACAGGAAGGCAAAATGCCGCAAAAAAGGGAATAAGGGCGACACGGAAATG
TTGAATACTCATACTCTTCCTTTTTCAATATTATTGAAGCATTTATCAGGGTTATTGTCTCATGAGCGGA
TACATATTTGAATGTATTTAGAAAAATAAACAAATAGGGGTTCCGCGCACATTTC
Features (pLannotate 1.2.2; 13 found; start..end, strand, type, name):
     22..615     +  LTR            LTR: long terminal repeat from Moloney murine leukemia virus
    678..877     +  misc_feature   MMLV Ψ: packaging signal of Moloney murine leukemia virus (MMLV)
    929..1017    +  misc_feature   MESV Ψ (fragment): packaging signal of murine embryonic stem cell virus
   1094..1510    +  CDS            gag (truncated): truncated Moloney murine leukemia virus (MMLV) gag gene lacking the start codon
   1520..1894    +  misc_feature   pol region: Moloney murine leukemia virus (MMLV) pol region containing the splice acceptor site
   1963..2052    +  CDS            3xHA: three tandem HA epitope tags
   2053..3981    +  CDS            TRIM71 (fragment): LIN41_HUMAN - Also known as LIN41. Experimental evidence at protein level: Swiss-Prot protein existence level 1. E3 ubiquitin-protein ligase that cooperates with the microRNAs (miRNAs) machinery and promotes embryonic stem cells proliferation and maintenance (Probable). Binds to miRNAs and associates with AGO2, participating in post-transcriptional repression of transcripts such as CDKN1A (By similarity). In addition, participates in post-transcriptional mRNA repression in a miRNA independent mechanism (PubMed:23125361). Facilitates the G1-S transition to promote rapid embryonic stem cell self
   4718..4839    +  LTR            3' LTR (ΔU3) (fragment): self-inactivating 3' long terminal repeat (LTR) from Moloney murine leukemia virus
   4840..5309    +  LTR            LTR: long terminal repeat from Moloney murine leukemia virus
   5375..5427    -  CDS            lacI (fragment): lac repressor; lacI; The lac repressor binds to the lac operator to inhibit transcription in E. coli. This inhibition can be relieved by adding lactose or isopropyl-β-D-thiogalactopyranoside (IPTG).
   5610..6198    -  rep_origin     ori: high-copy-number ColE1/pMB1/pBR322/pUC origin of replication
   6362..7222    -  CDS            AmpR: β-lactamase; bla; confers resistance to ampicillin, carbenicillin, and related antibiotics
   7223..7327    -  promoter       AmpR promoter: bla
