[The description below was written by a language model from this plasmid's Addgene catalogue record and pLannotate feature annotations shown in this document.]
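Description:
pMXs-hs-3xHA-7CtoA-LIN-41 is a Moloney murine leukemia virus-based retroviral expression vector built on the pMXs backbone, designed to deliver a RING-domain mutant of human LIN-41 (TRIM71) into mammalian cells. In bacteria it is maintained through a high-copy ColE1/pUC-type origin and selected with ampicillin via the β-lactamase gene and its native promoter. No mammalian selection marker or reporter appears in the record.

The viral portion consists of a 5' MMLV LTR followed by the Ψ packaging signal, a truncated gag segment lacking its start codon, and a pol-derived region carrying the splice acceptor. Together these elements allow the transcript to be packaged into virions when gag, pol and env are supplied in trans, and they support efficient expression of the downstream insert. No separate internal promoter is annotated, so transcription of the insert presumably comes from the 5' LTR, as is usual for pMXs vectors. The payload is an open reading frame beginning with three tandem HA epitope tags fused to the N terminus of TRIM71, followed by the 3' LTR. The automated annotation labels only part of the roughly 2.7 kb insert as TRIM71, calling it a fragment, and it also splits the 3' LTR into two adjoining calls, one named as a self-inactivating fragment. These are likely annotation artefacts rather than real truncations.

The insert carries alanine substitutions at all seven RING-domain cysteines (positions 12, 15, 61, 66, 69, 91 and 94). Because these cysteines belong to the domain associated with the protein's E3 ubiquitin ligase function, the mutant can serve as a comparison to the wild-type protein, with the HA tags enabling detection or immunoprecipitation. It was deposited with a study of the let-7/LIN-41 pathway in reprogramming to human induced pluripotent stem cells.
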