Addgene plasmid #52726: pMXs-hs-3xHA-7CtoA-LIN-41
Purpose: retroviral expression of human LIN-41 / TRIM71 containing cysteine to alanine point mutations of all 7 cysteines in the RING domain and 3 N-terminal HA tags
Depositing lab: Shinya Yamanaka. Depositing organization: J. David Gladstone Institutes. Publication: The let-7/LIN-41 pathway regulates reprogramming to human induced pluripotent stem cells by controlling expression of prodifferentiation genes. Worringer KA, Rand TA, Hayashi Y, Sami S, Takahashi K, Tanabe K, Narita M, Srivastava D, Yamanaka S. Cell Stem Cell. 2014 Jan 2;14(1):40-52. doi: 10.1016/j.stem.2013.11.001. Epub 2013 Nov 14. PubMed 24239284.
Backbone
  Vector backbone: pMXs
  Vector type: Mammalian Expression, Retroviral
Growth in bacteria
  Bacterial resistance: Ampicillin, 100 μg/mL
  Growth temperature: 37°C
  Growth strain: Top10
  Copy number: High Copy
Gene/Insert
  Gene/Insert name: LIN-41 (alt name: TRIM71)
  Species: H. sapiens (human)
  Insert size (bp): 2703
  Mutation: changed cysteines 12, 15, 61, 66, 69, 91, and 94 to alanines
  Entrez Gene: TRIM71 (a.k.a. LIN-41, LIN41)
  Tag / fusion protein: 3xHA (N terminal on insert)
Terms and licenses: Academic/Nonprofit Terms; Industry Terms: Not Available to Industry
How to cite: pMXs-hs-3xHA-7CtoA-LIN-41 was a gift from Shinya Yamanaka (Addgene plasmid # 52726 ; http://n2t.net/addgene:52726 ; RRID:Addgene_52726)
