>Addgene plasmid #52726 | pMXs-hs-3xHA-7CtoA-LIN-41 | addgene partial sequence | sequence record 84028 | pMX-S1811 5'-GACGGCATCGCAGCTTGGATACAC-3'
GTGAAGGCTGCCGACCCCGGGGGTGGACCATCCTCTAGACTGCCGGATCTAGCTAGTTAATTAAGGATCC
CAGTGTGGTGGTACGGGAATTCCTGCAGGCCACCATGGCATACCCATACGATGTTCCTGACTATGCGGGC
TATCCCTATGACGTCCCGGACTATGCAGGATCCTATCCATATGACGTTCCAGATTACGCTATGGCTTCGT
TCCCCGAGACCGATTTCCAGATCGCCTTGCTGGCCAAGGAGATGTGCGGCTCGCCGGCGCCGCTCTCCTC
CAACTCGTCCGCGTCGTCGTCCTCCTCGCAGACGTCCACGTCGTCGGGGGGCGGCGGCGGGGGCCCTGGG
GCGGCGGCGCGCCGCCTACACGTCCTGCCCGCCCTGCACGCCTTCGCCCGCCCCGCCCTCGAGGCGCACC
GGCTGCCGGCGGCGGGCGGCGGCGCGGCGGGAGAGCCGCTCAAGCTGCGCGCCCCCGTGGCCGACCAGAA
AGTAGTGCTAGCCGAGGCGGCGGGTATGGACGCGCTGCCTTCGTCCGCCTTCCTGCTTAGCAACCTGCTC
GACGCGGTGGTGGCCACTGCCGACGAGCCGCCGCCCAAGAACGGGCGCGCCGGCGCTCCGGCGGGAGCGG
GCGG
