>Addgene plasmid #52726 | pMXs-hs-3xHA-7CtoA-LIN-41 | addgene partial sequence | sequence record 84029 | hLIN-41-R1 5'-cctgacttgaccaccaccttg-3'
TGTGCTGGTTGCACAGTGTCACAGATACCAGGTGCTCACCCTCCAGCTGGGGTCGGTAACTCACCACGTA
TGTCCCATTCTGCTGATCACTCACCTCTGCACCAAACAGGTTGCCATCAGGGCCCAGGACCACAGCCGAC
ATCAGGTCGCCTCCTGAGAGGCGGGGCTCACCATCGTGGTCATAACCAATGACTGTGAAGGAGGCCACCT
TACCCTGGAGGGCACGCTTGAGGCCATCGCCTGTGGCCTTGGTGAGTGGGGCAAAGGCCCCGCTGCTAAC
AAAGCCAAAAGACTTGATGGCAAGGTACAGTGCCTGATCGGGGGGTGTGAACATGACTCGGTCGTCTTCC
TGGGGCTGCAGGAGGCTCCGCACGGTCTTCAGCTCCTGCACCTGGGCCAGCATCCGGTCTCGGGCCAGTA
GGATGTCTAGCGCTCTACCCTCCTCCAGGACCTGCTGCACGGCACTGATGGTGCTCTCAAGCTTGTTGAG
GTTTTGCCGCAGCTTCTCCACCTGCAGGTACAGAGACTTGGCTTTCACCTGGCGGATCTTTTCTACCTTC
CACAGCAGCTCACACTCGCGTTCCTCCAGGGCTTTCTTATGCCTCGCAGTCACGGCTTTGACCTCCGACT
GCACAACCTTCGCCTTCATCTCCACCTGTTCCGCCACCGTCTGGGCCTGCTCGATGCTCAGCTGGATTGC
CTGTCGTCCCTGCTGGGCATCTGCCAGCAGCTGGATGGTGAGTGCCCGTGAGTCCTGCAGTGCCTCCTGG
AGGTAGATGAAGCTGTGGCCCCCATGCCGGCCCATTGTGCACTCACGACAGATGGGTACAGAGCAAGTGT
CACAGTACAGGTGCAGCACCTCGTCGTCGTGGTGCTGGCAGAAGCCGA
