>Addgene plasmid #52726 | pMXs-hs-3xHA-7CtoA-LIN-41 | addgene partial sequence | sequence record 84030 | pMX-L3205 5'-CCCTTTTTCTGGAGACTAAATAAA-3'
TCGTCCTAGGAAATGCAATTAGAAGACGAGGATTCGATTGTTGCCAAAGTCCACCACAACGATCATTCCG
TCGGGGGTGATGGCGATGCCGGAAGGGCGGTCCATCTGCCCAAAGCCGCTGCCTTGAGCACCAAACTTGC
ACAGGAAGCTGCCGTTGGATTCAAACATCTGTACCCGATGGTTCCTGGAATCCGCCACAATGATGCGCCC
TTCCTGGTCCACAGCTACCCCTTGTGGGCGCAGGAACTGCCCATTGCCTGTGCCCTCCGAGCCCAGAAAG
CGTGCCGACTGGCAGTCGGGGTGAATAACCAGGAGCCGGTGGTTGTTGAAGTCAGTGACCACCAAGTGGC
CCTCATGGTTGAAGGCCACACCCCGTGGGGAGTCAAAGTGCTTCCAGAGAGCCCCCTCGAAGCCATACTT
GTTTAGGAAGACACCATCAGGCCCAAACAGCTGGATCCGGTGGTTCCTCGTGTCTGAGACCAGGATCTTG
CCCTCAGAATTCACCGCCACATCCCAAGGGTAGTTGAACTGCCCATTCTTGGTTCCTTTCTCACCAAACT
TGAGGAGGAACTGGCCCTCGAACGTGAAGATCTGGATGCGATGATTGTCCTTGTCAGCCACCACGATCCT
GCGTGAGGCGTCACAGGCCACGCCGGCTGGTCGGTCGAACTGCCCAGGCCGGGAGCCCAGGGTGCCGAAT
TTGTGGTGGAAGGCGCCGCAGGGCTTGAACACCTGGATGCGGTTGTTGCTGCGGTCGGCGACAATGATGT
AGCCCTCCTTGTCTACACTCACACCCCAAGGGCGGCAGAGCTTGCCATCGCTGTCACCCTCACTGCCGAA
GCTCAGGCCCGGGAGCCCAATGCCCACGTAGCTGCGGCCTGACTTGACCACCACCTTGAAAGGGCTGTTC
TCAATGTGCTGGTTGCACAGTGTCACAGATACCAGGTGCTCACCCTCCAGCTGGGGTCGGTAACTCACCA
CGTATGTCCCATTCTGCTGATCACTCACCTCTGCACCAAACAGGTTGCCATCAGGGCCCAGGACCACAGC
CGACATCAGGTCGCCTCCTGA
